>Addgene plasmid #199956 | YP15 | addgene full sequence | sequence record 406438 | Addgene NGS Result
GCCCCAACGGCCGGACTACCGCGCCGGGGGCGGTGACAGAGGGGCACTGAAATTTGGCCCAAAACCATAG
GGTATAACCCAGAAATATAAAAGGGTCCCTGGGTTTGCGTACTTTATCCGTCATTTTTGTAAAAATACAG
AACTCTTTTTTAACTAACTAACTTAAAGAGGAGAAAGGTACCATGGTCAGTGTCATCAAAGAAGAAATGA
AGATCAAGTTGCACATGGAAGGTAACGTTAATGGTCATGCCTTTGTTATTGAAGGTGATGGTAAAGGTAA
ACCATACGATGGTACTCAAACTTTGAACTTGACTGTCAAAGAAGGTGCTCCATTGCCATTCTCTTACGAT
ATTTTGACTAACGCCTTCCAATACGGTAATAGAGCTTTTACTAAGTACCCAGCCGATATCCCAGATTACT
TTAAGCAAACTTTTCCAGAAGGTTACTCCTGGGAAAGAACTATGTCTTACGAAGATAACGCTATCTGCAA
CGTCAGATCCGAAATTTCTATGGAAGGTGATTGCTTCATCTACAAGATCAGATTCGATGGTAAGAACTTT
CCACCAAATGGTCCAGTCATGCAAAAAAAGACTTTGAAGTGGGAACCATCCACCGAAATGATGTATGTTA
GAGATGGTTTCTTGATGGGTGATGTCAATATGGCTTTGTTGTTGGAAGGTGGTGGTCATCATAGATGTGA
TTTCAAGACTTCTTACAAGGCCAAGAAGGTTGTTCAATTGCCAGATGCTCATAAGATCGATCACAGAATC
GAAATCTTGTCCCACGATAGAGATTACTCCAAGGTTAAGTTGTACGAAAACGCTGTTGCTAGAAACTCTT
TGTTGCCATCTCAAGCTTCTAAGTAACATGTAATTAGTTATGTCACGCTTACATTCACGCCCTCCCCCCA
CATCCGCTCTAACCGAAAAGGAAGGAGTTAGACAACCTGAAGTCTAGGTCCCTATTTATTTTTTTATAGT
TATGTTAGTATTAAGAACGTTATTTATATTTCAAATTTTTCTTTTTTTTCTGTACAGACGCGTGTACGCA
TGTAACATTATACTGAAAACCTTGCTTGAGAAGGTTTTGGGACGCTCGAAGGCTTTGTGGAGGTCGACAC
GAGCGACTGAGTTCGGACGTCACGACCTGCCTGGATATCGTGCACCGCTCGTGCACTGACGTCATGATCG
ACGAGTCGCACAGAGGCCTCTGACACTGACTCGACCTGACTAGCGTCGAGCAGTGACGACCTGCCCGGGC
ACAGCAACTGTGCCACTCGTCTGATCCGTCGTCCCATCGGCTGAATCGATGCCTCGTCCCCGCCGGGTCA
CCCGGCCAGCGACATGGAGGCCCAGAATACCCTCCTTGACAGTCTTGACGTGCGCAGCTCAGGGGCATGA
TGTGACTGTCGCCCGTACATTTAGCCCATACATCCCCATGTATAATCATTTGCATCCATACATTTTGATG
GCCGCACGGCGCGAAGCAAAAATTACGGCACCTCGCTGCAGACCTGCGAGCAGGGAAACGCTCCCCTCAC
AGACGCGTTGAATTGTCCCCACGCCGCGCCCCTGTAGAGAAATATAAAAGGTTAGGATTTGCCACTGAGG
TTCTTCTTTCATATACTTCCTTTTAAAATCTTGCTAGGATACAGTTCTCACATCACATCCGAACATAAAC
AACCATGGGTAAAAAGCCTGAACTCACCGCGACGTCTGTCGAGAAGTTTCTGATCGAAAAGTTCGACAGC
GTCTCCGACCTGATGCAGCTCTCGGAGGGCGAAGAATCTCGTGCTTTCAGCTTCGATGTAGGAGGGCGTG
GATATGTCCTGCGGGTAAATAGCTGCGCCGATGGTTTCTACAAAGATCGTTATGTTTATCGGCACTTTGC
ATCGGCCGCGCTCCCGATTCCGGAAGTGCTTGACATTGGGGAGTTCAGCGAGAGCCTGACCTATTGCATC
TCCCGCCGTGCACAGGGTGTCACGTTGCAAGACCTGCCTGAAACCGAACTGCCCGCTGTTCTGCAGCCGG
TCGCGGAGGCCATGGATGTGATCGCTGCGGCCGATCTTAGCCAGACGAGCGGGTTCGGCCCATTCGGACC
GCAAGGAATCGGTCAATACACTACATGGCGTGATTTCATATGCGCGATTGCTGATCCCCATGTGTATCAC
TGGCAAACTGTGATGGACGACACCGTCAGTGCGTCCGTCGCGCAGGCTCTCGATGAGCTGATGCTTTGGG
CCGAGGACTGCCCCGAAGTCCGGCACCTCGTGCACGCGGATTTCGGCTCCAACAATGTCCTGACGGACAA
TGGCCGCATAACAGCGGTCATTGACTGGAGCGAGGCGATGTTCGGGGATTCCCAATACGAGGTCGCCAAC
ATCTTCTTCTGGAGGCCGTGGTTGGCTTGTATGGAGCAACAGACGCGCTACTTCGAGCGGAGGCATCCGG
AGCTTGCAGGATCGCCGCGGCTCCGGGCGTATATGCTCCGCATTGGTCTTGACCAACTCTATCAGAGCTT
GGTTGACGGCAATTTCGATGATGCAGCTTGGGCGCAGGGTCGATGCGACGCAATCGTCCGATCCGGAGCC
GGGACTGTCGGGCGTACACAAATCGCCCGCAGAAGCGCGGCCGTCTGGACCGATGGCTGTGTAGAAGTAC
TCGCCGATAGTGGAAACCGACGCCCCAGCACTCGTCCGAGGGCAAAGGAATAATCAGTACTGACAATAAA
AAGATTCTTGTTTTCAAGAACTTGTCATTTGTATAGTTTTTTTATATTGTAGTTGTTCTATTTTAATCAA
ATGTTAGCGTGATTTATATTTTTTTTCGCCTCGACATCATCTGCCCAGATGCGAAGTTAAGTGCGCAGAA
AGTAATATCATGCGTCAATCGTATGTGAATGCTGGTCGCTATACTGCTATCGATGTGGCAGTGCGTCCAG
CTCAGTCAGACTCAGTCCTGGTGTCGTCAGCCTGTGAGCAAAAGGCCAGCAAAAGGCCAGGAACCGTAAA
AAGGCCGCGTTGCTGGCGTTTTTCCATAGGCTCCGCCCCCCTGACGAGCATCACAAAAATCGACGCTCAA
GTCAGAGGTGGCGAAACCCGACAGGACTATAAAGATACCAGGCGTTTCCCCCTGGAAGCTCCCTCGTGCG
CTCTCCTGTTCCGACCCTGCCGCTTACCGGATACCTGTCCGCCTTTCTCCCTTCGGGAAGCGTGGCGCTT
TCTCATAGCTCACGCTGTAGGTATCTCAGTTCGGTGTAGGTCGTTCGCTCCAAGCTGGGCTGTGTGCACG
AACCCCCCGTTCAGCCCGACCGCTGCGCCTTATCCGGTAACTATCGTCTTGAGTCCAACCCGGTAAGACA
CGACTTATCGCCACTGGCAGCAGCCACTGGTAACAGGATTAGCAGAGCGAGGTATGTAGGCGGTGCTACA
GAGTTCTTGAAGTGGTGGCCTAACTACGGCTACACTAGAAGAACAGTATTTGGTATCTGCGCTCTGCTGA
AGCCAGTTACCTTCGGAAAAAGAGTTGGTAGCTCTTGATCCGGCAAACAAACCACCGCTGGTAGCGGTGG
TTTTTTTGTTTGCAAGCAGCAGATTACGCGCAGAAAAAAAGGATCTCAAGAAGATCCTTTGATCTTTTCT
ACGGGGTCTGACGCTCAGTGGAACGAAAACTCACGTTAAGGGATTTTGGTCATGAGATTATCAAAAAGGA
TCTTCACCTAGATCCTTTTAAATTAAAAATGAAGTTTTAAATCAATCTAAAGTATATATGAGTAAACTTG
GTCTGACAGTTACCAATGCTTAATCAGTGAGGCACCTATCTCAGCGATCTGTCTATTTCGTTCATCCATA
GTTGCCTGACTCCCCGTCGTGTAGATAACTACGATACGGGAGGGCTTACCATCTGGCCCCAGTGCTGCAA
TGATACCGCGAGACCCACGCTCACCGGCTCCAGATTTATCAGCAATAAACCAGCCAGCCGGAAGGGCCGA
GCGCAGAAGTGGTCCTGCAACTTTATCCGCCTCCATCCAGTCTATTAATTGTTGCCGGGAAGCTAGAGTA
AGTAGTTCGCCAGTTAATAGTTTGCGCAACGTTGTTGCCATTGCTACAGGCATCGTGGTGTCACGCTCGT
CGTTTGGTATGGCTTCATTCAGCTCCGGTTCCCAACGATCAAGGCGAGTTACATGATCCCCCATGTTGTG
CAAAAAAGCGGTTAGCTCCTTCGGTCCTCCGATCGTTGTCAGAAGTAAGTTGGCCGCAGTGTTATCACTC
ATGGTTATGGCAGCACTGCATAATTCTCTTACTGTCATGCCATCCGTAAGATGCTTTTCTGTGACTGGTG
AGTACTCAACCAAGTCATTCTGAGAATAGTGTATGCGGCGACCGAGTTGCTCTTGCCCGGCGTCAATACG
GGATAATACCGCGCCACATAGCAGAACTTTAAAAGTGCTCATCATTGGAAAACGTTCTTCGGGGCGAAAA
CTCTCAAGGATCTTACCGCTGTTGAGATCCAGTTCGATGTAACCCACTCGTGCACCCAACTGATCTTCAG
CATCTTTTACTTTCACCAGCGTTTCTGGGTGAGCAAAAACAGGAAGGCAAAATGCCGCAAAAAAGGGAAT
AAGGGCGACACGGAAATGTTGAATACTCATACTCTTCCTTTTTCAATATTATTGAAGCATTTATCAGGGT
TATTGTCTCATGAGCGGATACATATTTGAATGTATTTAGAAAAATAAACAAATAGGGGTTCCGCGCACAT
TTCCCCGAAAAGTGCCACCTGATGCGGTGTGAAATACCGCACAGATGCGTAAGGAGAAAATACCGCATCA
GGGTCAGTCACAGTGGAGCCTAGCACTCACTCAGCGTGACGGCTCAGAGCAGAATTCACGAGCCAGAAAT
AGTAACTTTTGCCTAAATCACAAATTGCAAAATTTAATTGCTTGCAAAAGGTCACATGCTTATAATCAAC
TTTTTTAAAAATTTAAAATACTTTTTTATTTTTTATTTTTAAACATAAATGAAATAATTTATTTATTGTT
TATGATTACCGAAACATAAAACCTGCTCAAGAAAAAGAAACTGTTTTGTCCTTGGAAAAAAAGCACTACC
TAGGAGCGGCCAAAATGCCGGCTTACATTTTATGTTAGCTGGTGGACTGACGCCAGAAAATGTTGGTGAT
GCGCTTAGATTAAATGGCGTTATTGGTGTTGATGTAAGCGGAGGTGTGGAGACAAATGGTGTAAAAGACT
CTAACAAAATAGCAAATTTCGTCAAAAATGCTAAGAAATAGGTTATTACTGAGTAGTATTTATTTAAGTA
TTGTTTGTGCACTTGCCTGCAAGCCTTTTGAAAAGCAAGCATAAAAGATCTAAACATAAAATCTGTAAAA
TAACAAGATGTAAAGATAATGCTAAATCATTTGGCTTTTTGATTGATTGTACAGGAAAATATACATCGCA
GGGGGTTGACTTTTACCATTTCACCGCAATGGAATTAAACTTGTTGAAGAGAATGTTCACAGGCGCATAC
GCTACAATGACCCGATTCTTGCTAGCCGAATTCCAGTCAGGCTGCTAGCACCAGAGCTACGTGACCGCAG
GACTAGCTCCAGCTGAGCGACACGCGAACAGGTGTAGAGTCAGTCGTGCTGCAAGGTCGCACTAATACGA
CTCACTATAGGG
Features (pLannotate 1.2.2; 11 found; start..end, strand, type, name):
    189..857     +  CDS            mUkG: mUkG is a basic (constitutively fluorescent) green fluorescent protein published in 2008, derived from Sarcophyton sp.. It has moderate acid sensitivity.
    912..1101    +  terminator     CYC1 terminator: S. cerevisiae CYC1; transcription terminator for CYC1
   1341..2916    +  gene           hphMX6: yeast selectable marker conferring hygromycin resistance
   2719..2916    +  terminator     TEF terminator: Ashbya gossypii TEF terminator
   3031..3619    -  rep_origin     ori: high-copy-number ColE1/pMB1/pBR322/pUC origin of replication
   3790..4650    -  CDS            AmpR: β-lactamase; bla; confers resistance to ampicillin, carbenicillin, and related antibiotics
   4651..4755    -  promoter       AmpR promoter: bla
   4782..4832    +  misc_feature   bom (fragment): basis of mobility region from pBR322
   4961..5130    -  misc_feature   CEN4 (fragment): S. cerevisiae CEN4 centromere
   5131..5557    +  rep_origin     ARS1 (fragment): S. cerevisiae autonomously replicating sequence ARS1
   5663..5681    +  promoter       T7 promoter: promoter for bacteriophage T7 RNA polymerase
