[The description below was written by a language model from this plasmid's Addgene catalogue record and pLannotate feature annotations shown in this document.]
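Description:
YP15 is a yeast/E. coli shuttle vector built on the pRCVS6H backbone that expresses a green fluorescent reporter from a synthetic yeast promoter, designated promoter 15. The sequenced plasmid is about 5.7 kb. In E. coli it is maintained through a ColE1/pUC-type origin and selected with ampicillin via the β-lactamase gene and its native promoter. The catalogue lists it as low copy even though the annotated origin is of the high-copy class. In Saccharomyces cerevisiae, fragments of the CEN4 centromere and the ARS1 autonomously replicating sequence provide stable, low-copy episomal replication. The hphMX6 cassette, which ends in the Ashbya gossypii TEF terminator, confers hygromycin resistance, so selection relies on a drug rather than an auxotrophic marker.

The payload is a single reporter cassette. The catalogue names the insert simply as GFP of synthetic origin, while automated annotation matches the open reading frame to mUkG, a constitutively fluorescent green protein derived from the soft coral Sarcophyton. The two descriptions agree on function but differ on the exact protein identity. The coding sequence is followed by the S. cerevisiae CYC1 terminator. The synthetic promoter itself is not annotated in the feature table and presumably occupies the unannotated stretch immediately upstream of the reporter. A T7 promoter lies just before this region across the plasmid's numbering origin, and could allow transcription in T7 polymerase-expressing hosts such as the BL21 strain listed for propagation.

The plasmid appears to be one member of a numbered series of synthetic promoter constructs assembled by Gibson cloning, in which fluorescence output reports promoter strength. It comes from work on cross-kingdom expression of synthetic genetic elements for metabolite discovery.
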