Addgene plasmid #199956: YP15
Purpose: Yeast/E coli shuttle vector expressing GFP from synthetic yeast promoter 15
Depositing lab: Farren Isaacs. Depositing organization: Yale University. Publication: Cross-kingdom expression of synthetic genetic elements promotes discovery of metabolites in the human microbiome. Patel JR, Oh J, Wang S, Crawford JM, Isaacs FJ. Cell. 2022 Apr 28;185(9):1487-1505.e14. doi: 10.1016/j.cell.2022.03.008. Epub 2022 Apr 1. PubMed 35366417.
Backbone
  Vector backbone: pRCVS6H
  Vector type: Yeast Expression
  Selectable markers: Hygromycin
Growth in bacteria
  Bacterial resistance: Ampicillin, 100 μg/mL
  Growth temperature: 37°C
  Growth strain: BL21
  Copy number: Low Copy
Gene/Insert
  Gene/Insert name: GFP
  Species: Synthetic
  Cloning method: Gibson Cloning
Terms and licenses: Academic/Nonprofit Terms; Industry Terms: Not Available to Industry
How to cite: YP15 was a gift from Farren Isaacs (Addgene plasmid # 199956 ; http://n2t.net/addgene:199956 ; RRID:Addgene_199956)
