>Addgene plasmid #199956 | YP15 | depositor partial sequence | sequence record 387764 | Promoter Sequence
GCCCCAACGGCCGGACTACCGCGCCGGGGGCGGTGACAGAGGGGCACTGAAATTTGGCCCAAAACCATAG
GGTATAACCCAGAAATATAAAAGGGTCCCTGGGTTTGCGTACTTTATCCGTCATTTTTGTAAAAATACAG
AACTCTTTTTTAACTAACTAA
